Addgene plasmid #87591: pGBKT7-PRP2
Purpose: Encodes Y2H Gal4 DNA binding domain for Prp2
Depositing lab: Aaron Hoskins. Depositing organization: University of Wisconsin, Madison. Publication: SF3b1 mutations associated with myelodysplastic syndromes alter the fidelity of branchsite selection in yeast. Carrocci TJ, Zoerner DM, Paulson JC, Hoskins AA. Nucleic Acids Res. 2017 Jan 6. pii: gkw1349. doi: 10.1093/nar/gkw1349. PubMed 28062854.
Backbone
  Vector backbone: pGBKT7
  Backbone manufacturer: Clontech
  Backbone size w/o insert (bp): 7300
  Total vector size (bp): 9909
  Vector type: Bacterial Expression, Yeast Expression
  Selectable markers: TRP1
Growth in bacteria
  Bacterial resistance: Kanamycin, 50 μg/mL
  Growth temperature: 37°C
  Growth strain: DH5alpha
  Copy number: Unknown
Gene/Insert
  Gene/Insert name: PRP2
  Species: S. cerevisiae (budding yeast)
  Insert size (bp): 2633
  GenBank ID: NP_014408.1
  Entrez Gene: PRP2 (a.k.a. YNR011C, RNA2)
  Tag / fusion protein: GAL4 BD (N terminal on backbone); Myc (N terminal on backbone)
  Cloning method: Restriction Enzyme; 5′ cloning site NdeI (not destroyed); 3′ cloning site BamHI (not destroyed)
  Sequencing primers: 5′ CATAACACAACCACGTCGTGTGG; 3′ GGAACTTATGCCTAAGCCTGAG
Terms and licenses: Academic/Nonprofit Terms; Industry Terms: Not Available to Industry
How to cite: pGBKT7-PRP2 was a gift from Aaron Hoskins (Addgene plasmid # 87591 ; http://n2t.net/addgene:87591 ; RRID:Addgene_87591)
