[The description below was written by a language model from this plasmid's Addgene catalogue record and pLannotate feature annotations shown in this document.]
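Description:
pGBKT7-PRP2 is a yeast two-hybrid "bait" plasmid built on the Clontech pGBKT7 backbone, a shuttle vector that replicates in both E. coli and Saccharomyces cerevisiae. In bacteria it is maintained through a high-copy ColE1/pUC-type origin and selected with kanamycin via the Tn5 aminoglycoside phosphotransferase gene (NeoR/KanR) driven by the AmpR promoter. In yeast it is carried episomally by the 2μ origin and selected by tryptophan prototrophy through the TRP1 marker under its own promoter. An f1 origin is also present, along with several short annotated fragments (lacI, lacZα, rop, bom, ble, poly(A) signals) that appear to be backbone remnants rather than functional parts.

The payload is the S. cerevisiae PRP2 gene (also known as RNA2 or YNR011C), inserted between the NdeI and BamHI sites, both of which are preserved. PRP2 encodes an RNA-dependent NTPase that uses ATP hydrolysis to activate the precatalytic spliceosome for the first transesterification step of pre-mRNA splicing. The coding sequence lies downstream of the GAL4 DNA-binding domain, with a Myc epitope listed as a second N-terminal backbone tag, although the Myc tag is not separately annotated in the feature table. The fusion is expressed in yeast from the ADH1 promoter and terminated by the ADH1 terminator. A T7 promoter sits between the GAL4 domain and the insert and is paired with a T7 terminator, which allows T7 polymerase transcription of the tagged Prp2 portion without the GAL4 domain.

The plasmid is intended for two-hybrid assays in which GAL4 BD–Prp2 is co-expressed with activation-domain fusions to test protein interactions. The associated work concerns SF3b1 mutations and branchsite selection fidelity in yeast splicing.
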