Features (pLannotate 1.2.2; 24 found; start..end, strand, type, name):
     30..734     +  promoter       ADH1 promoter: S. cerevisiae ADH1; promoter for alcohol dehydrogenase 1
    762..1202    +  CDS            GAL4 DNA binding domain: DNA binding domain of the GAL4 transcriptional activator; Saccharomyces cerevisiae GAL4 (truncated)
   1213..1231    +  promoter       T7 promoter: promoter for bacteriophage T7 RNA polymerase
   1284..3911    +  CDS            PRP2: PRP2_YEAST - Also known as RNA2. Experimental evidence at protein level: Swiss-Prot protein existence level 1. Involved in pre-mRNA splicing. Is required together with ATP and at least one other factor, for the first cleavage-ligation reaction. Functions as a molecular motor in the activation of the precatalytic spliceosome for the first transesterification reaction of pre-mRNA splicing by hydrolyzing ATP to cause the activation of the spliceosome without the occurrence of splicing. Capable of hydrolyzing nucleoside triphosphates in the presence of single-stranded RNAs such as poly(U). From Sa
   3944..3991    +  terminator     T7 terminator: transcription terminator for bacteriophage T7 RNA polymerase
   4018..4205    +  terminator     ADH1 terminator: S. cerevisiae ADH1; transcription terminator for the S. cerevisiae alcohol dehydrogenase 1 (ADH1) gene
   4253..4269    -  protein_bind   lac operator: The lac repressor binds to the lac operator to inhibit transcription in E. coli. This inhibition can be relieved by adding lactose or isopropyl-β-D-thiogalactopyranoside (IPTG). lac repressor encoded by lacI
   4277..4307    -  promoter       lac promoter: promoter for the E. coli lac operon
   4322..4343    -  protein_bind   CAP binding site: CAP binding activates transcription in the presence of cAMP. E. coli catabolite activator protein
   4356..4448    -  CDS            lacI (fragment): lac repressor; lacI; The lac repressor binds to the lac operator to inhibit transcription in E. coli. This inhibition can be relieved by adding lactose or isopropyl-β-D-thiogalactopyranoside (IPTG).
   4631..5219    -  rep_origin     ori: high-copy-number ColE1/pMB1/pBR322/pUC origin of replication
   5441..5457    +  polyA_signal   bGH poly(A) signal (fragment): bovine growth hormone polyadenylation signal
   5548..5595    -  polyA_signal   HSV TK poly(A) signal: herpes simplex virus thymidine kinase polyadenylation signal (Cole and Stacy, 1985)
   5654..5806    -  CDS            ble (fragment): BLE_KLEPN - Experimental evidence at protein level: Swiss-Prot protein existence level 1. Binding protein with a strong affinity to the bleomycin family of antibiotics. Binds to CL990; an antimitotic-antibiotic compound. From Klebsiella pneumoniae.
   5827..6621    -  CDS            NeoR/KanR: aminoglycoside phosphotransferase from Tn5; aph(3')-II (or nptII); confers resistance to neomycin, kanamycin, and G418 (Geneticin®)
   6622..6726    -  promoter       AmpR promoter: bla
   6753..8095    -  rep_origin     2μ ori: yeast 2μ plasmid origin of replication
   8163..8198    +  CDS            rop (fragment): Rop protein, which maintains plasmids at low copy number; rop
   8300..8349    +  misc_feature   bom (fragment): basis of mobility region from pBR322
   8488..8635    +  promoter       TRP1 promoter: S. cerevisiae TRP1
   8636..9310    +  CDS            TRP1: phosphoribosylanthranilate isomerase, required for tryptophan biosynthesis; S. cerevisiae TRP1; yeast auxotrophic marker
   9361..9412    +  misc_feature   bom (fragment): basis of mobility region from pBR322
   9440..9868    -  rep_origin     f1 ori (sequence partly withheld): f1 bacteriophage origin of replication; arrow indicates direction of (+) strand synthesis
   9872..29      -  CDS            lacZα (fragment) (across the origin): LacZα fragment of β-galactosidase; lacZ fragment
>Addgene plasmid #87591 | pGBKT7-PRP2 | addgene full sequence | sequence record 190056 | Addgene NGS Result
CGGTGCGGGCCTCTTCGCTATTACGCCAGATCCTTTTGTTGTTTCCGGGTGTACAATATGGACTTCCTCT
TTTCTGGCAACCAAACCCATACATCGGGATTCCTATAATACCTTCGTTGGTCTCCCTAACATGTAGGTGG
CGGAGGGGAGATATACAATAGAACAGATACCAGACAAGACATAATGGGCTAAACAAGACTACACCAATTA
CACTGCCTCATTGATGGTGGTACATAACGAACTAATACTGTAGCCCTAGACTTGATAGCCATCATCATAT
CGAAGTTTCACTACCCTTTTTCCATTTGCCATCTATTGAAGTAATAATAGGCGCATGCAACTTCTTTTCT
TTTTTTTTCTTTTCTCTCTCCCCCGTTGTTGTCTCACCATATCCGCAATGACAAAAAAATGATGGAAGAC
ACTAAAGGAAAAAATTAACGACAAAGACAGCACCAACAGATGTCGTTGTTCCAGAGCTGATGAGGGGTAT
CTCGAAGCACACGAAACTTTTTCCTTCCTTCATTCACGCACACTACTCTCTAATGAGCAACGGTATACGG
CCTTCCTTCCAGTTACTTGAATTTGAAATAAAAAAAAGTTTGCTGTCTTGCTATCAAGTATAAATAGACC
TGCAATTATTAATCTTTTGTTTCCTCGTCATTGTTCTCGTTCCCTTTCTTCCTTGTTTCTTTTTCTGCAC
AATATTTCAAGCTATACCAAGCATACAATCAACTCCAAGCTTGAAGCAAGCCTCCTGAAAGATGAAGCTA
CTGTCTTCTATCGAACAAGCATGCGATATTTGCCGACTTAAAAAGCTCAAGTGCTCCAAAGAAAAACCGA
AGTGCGCCAAGTGTCTGAAGAACAACTGGGAGTGTCGCTACTCTCCCAAAACCAAAAGGTCTCCGCTGAC
TAGGGCACATCTGACAGAAGTGGAATCAAGGCTAGAAAGACTGGAACAGCTATTTCTACTGATTTTTCCT
CGAGAAGACCTTGACATGATTTTGAAAATGGATTCTTTACAGGATATAAAAGCATTGTTAACAGGATTAT
TTGTACAAGATAATGTGAATAAAGATGCCGTCACAGATAGATTGGCTTCAGTGGAGACTGATATGCCTCT
AACATTGAGACAGCATAGAATAAGTGCGACATCATCATCGGAAGAGAGTAGTAACAAAGGTCAAAGACAG
TTGACTGTATCGCCGGAATTTGTAATACGACTCACTATAGGGCGAGCCGCCATCATGGAGGAGCAGAAGC
TGATCTCAGAGGAGGACCTGCATATGTCAAGTATTACATCTGAAACCGGTAAGCGAAGAGTGAAACGAAC
GTATGAAGTTACAAGACAGAATGACAATGCAGTAAGAATAGAGCCTTCTTCCTTGGGTGAGGAAGAAGAC
AAAGAGGCCAAGGATAAGAACTCTGCCTTGCAGCTAAAACGATCACGCTATGACCCCAATAAAGTTTTTT
CTAATACGAACCAAGGTCCAGAAAAGAACAATTTAAAAGGAGAACAACTTGGATCACAAAAAAAGTCATC
AAAGTATGATGAAAAAATAACGTCAAATAATGAACTTACTACAAAGAAGGGTCTACTAGGTGACTCCGAG
AATGAAACTAAGTACGCCTCTTCTAATTCTAAATTTAACGTAGAAGTTACTCATAAAATAAAGAATGCAA
AAGAAATTGACAAAATAAACAGACAACGCATGTGGGAAGAACAACAATTGCGAAATGCTATGGCGGGGCA
AAGCGATCACCCTGATGATATAACATTGGAAGGCTCTGACAAGTACGATTATGTGTTCGACACAGATGCA
ATGATTGATTATACTAATGAGGAGGACGATTTACTACCTGAAGAGAAACTTCAATATGAGGCACGTCTAG
CACAAGCTTTAGAAACTGAGGAAAAGCGTATACTGACTATACAAGAGGCAAGAAAACTTTTGCCTGTACA
TCAATACAAGGATGAGCTACTACAAGAGATCAAAAAAAATCAAGTTTTGATTATAATGGGTGAAACCGGT
TCTGGTAAAACCACACAGTTACCCCAATATTTGGTAGAAGATGGATTCACTGATCAGGGAAAGTTACAGA
TTGCCATAACACAACCACGTCGTGTGGCGGCCACTTCTGTTGCTGCAAGAGTAGCAGATGAAATGAATGT
TGTGCTTGGGAAGGAAGTGGGTTATCAGATCCGTTTTGAAGACAAAACAACCCCAAATAAAACGGTTCTA
AAGTATATGACGGATGGTATGTTACTAAGAGAATTTCTTACAGATTCCAAATTAAGCAAATATTCTTGTA
TTATGATTGATGAAGCTCATGAACGTACTCTAGCCACAGATATCCTGATAGGTTTGCTGAAAGATATTTT
GCCGCAGAGGCCCACTTTAAAATTGCTTATATCATCAGCAACAATGAACGCAAAAAAATTTTCAGAGTTT
TTTGATAATTGTCCCATTTTCAACGTTCCTGGGAGAAGATATCCTGTAGATATCCACTACACATTACAGC
CGGAGGCAAACTATATACATGCCGCTATAACAACTATTTTTCAAATTCATACTACGCAAAGTTTACCGGG
GGATATATTGGTGTTTTTAACGGGGCAAGAAGAAATTGAAAGAACAAAAACCAAACTGGAGGAGATCATG
TCTAAATTAGGTTCTAGAACAAAACAAATGATTATAACTCCTATATACGCAAATTTACCCCAAGAGCAGC
AATTGAAAATTTTCCAGCCGACTCCGGAAAATTGTAGGAAAGTTGTTTTGGCAACTAATATTGCGGAAAC
TTCATTGACCATTGATGGTATTAGATATGTCATTGATCCTGGATTTGTTAAGGAAAATTCGTACGTACCC
TCCACTGGAATGACCCAACTTTTAACAGTTCCATGCTCAAGAGCTTCAGTTGATCAGCGTGCCGGTAGGG
CTGGTCGTGTTGGGCCGGGAAAATGTTTTAGAATTTTTACCAAATGGTCATATTTGCACGAGTTGGAACT
TATGCCTAAGCCTGAGATCACAAGAACAAATCTTTCTAATACGGTGTTATTATTATTATCGCTTGGCGTT
ACTGACCTAATAAAGTTTCCCCTGATGGATAAGCCCAGTATCCCCACATTACGGAAGTCTTTGGAAAATT
TATACATTTTAGGTGCCTTAAATAGCAAAGGGACAATCACTCGGTTAGGTAAAATGATGTGCGAGTTTCC
TTGTGAACCTGAATTTGCAAAAGTGCTTTATACAGCTGCTACGCACGAACAATGTCAAGGTGTACTAGAA
GAGTGTTTGACCATAGTTTCGATGCTACATGAAACACCTTCATTATTTATTGGTCAAAAAAGAGATGCTG
CGGCAAGTGTGTTAAGCGAAGTGGAAAGTGATCACATATTGTATTTGGAAATCTTCAACCAATGGAGAAA
CTCTAAATTTTCCAGAAGTTGGTGTCAAGACCACAAAATTCAATTCAAAACGATGTTGAGGGTAAGAAAT
ATTAGAAACCAATTATTCAGGTGCAGTGAAAAGGTTGGATTAGTTGAAAAGAACGACCAAGCCAGGATGA
AGATAGGCAATATAGCGGGCTACATAAATGCTAGAATAACTCGATGCTTCATCAGCGGGTTTCCGATGAA
TATTGTACAATTAGGCCCCACCGGCTATCAAACCATGGGTAGGTCATCAGGTGGGCTGAACGTTAGTGTT
CATCCTACCAGTATACTTTTCGTTAATCATAAGGAAAAGGCGCAGAGACCAAGCAAATATGTGCTTTATC
AACAATTGATGCTAACGTCGAAGGAATTTATCAGGGACTGTCTAGTTATCCCTAAGGAAGAATGGTTGAT
AGACATGGTTCCACAAATCTTTAAAGATTTAATTGACGATAAAACAAATAGGGGGAGGCGGTGAGGATCC
GTCGACCTGCAGCGGCCGCATAACTAGCATAACCCCTTGGGGCCTCTAAACGGGTCTTGAGGGGTTTTTT
GCGCGCTTGCAGCCAAGCTAATTCCGGGCGAATTTCTTATGATTTATGATTTTTATTATTAAATAAGTTA
TAAAAAAAATAAGTGTATACAAATTTTAAAGTGACTCTTAGGTTTTAAAACGAAAATTCTTATTCTTGAG
TAACTCTTTCCTGTAGGTCAGGTTGCTTTCTCAGGTATAGCATGAGGTCGCTCTTATTGACCACACCTCT
ACCGGCATGCAAGCTTGGCGTAATCATGGTCATAGCTGTTTCCTGTGTGAAATTGTTATCCGCTCACAAT
TCCACACAACATACGAGCCGGAAGCATAAAGTGTAAAGCCTGGGGTGCCTAATGAGTGAGCTAACTCACA
TTAATTGCGTTGCGCTCACTGCCCGCTTTCCAGTCGGGAAACCTGTCGTGCCAGCTGCATTAATGAATCG
GCCAACGCGCGGGGAGAGGCGGTTTGCGTATTGGGCGCTCTTCCGCTTCCTCGCTCACTGACTCGCTGCG
CTCGGTCGTTCGGCTGCGGCGAGCGGTATCAGCTCACTCAAAGGCGGTAATACGGTTATCCACAGAATCA
GGGGATAACGCAGGAAAGAACATGTGAGCAAAAGGCCAGCAAAAGGCCAGGAACCGTAAAAAGGCCGCGT
TGCTGGCGTTTTTCCATAGGCTCCGCCCCCCTGACGAGCATCACAAAAATCGACGCTCAAGTCAGAGGTG
GCGAAACCCGACAGGACTATAAAGATACCAGGCGTTTCCCCCTGGAAGCTCCCTCGTGCGCTCTCCTGTT
CCGACCCTGCCGCTTACCGGATACCTGTCCGCCTTTCTCCCTTCGGGAAGCGTGGCGCTTTCTCATAGCT
CACGCTGTAGGTATCTCAGTTCGGTGTAGGTCGTTCGCTCCAAGCTGGGCTGTGTGCACGAACCCCCCGT
TCAGCCCGACCGCTGCGCCTTATCCGGTAACTATCGTCTTGAGTCCAACCCGGTAAGACACGACTTATCG
CCACTGGCAGCAGCCACTGGTAACAGGATTAGCAGAGCGAGGTATGTAGGCGGTGCTACAGAGTTCTTGA
AGTGGTGGCCTAACTACGGCTACACTAGAAGAACAGTATTTGGTATCTGCGCTCTGCTGAAGCCAGTTAC
CTTCGGAAAAAGAGTTGGTAGCTCTTGATCCGGCAAACAAACCACCGCTGGTAGCGGTGGTTTTTTTGTT
TGCAAGCAGCAGATTACGCGCAGAAAAAAAGGATCTCAAGAAGATCCTTTGATCTTTTCTACGGGGTCTG
ACGCTCAGTGGAACGAAAACTCACGTTAAGGGATTTTGGTCATGAGATTATCAAAAAGGATCTTCACCTA
GATCCTTTTAAATTAAAAATGAAGTTTTAAATCAATCTAAAGTATATATGAGTAACCTGAGGCTATGGCA
GGGCCTGCCGCCCCGACGTTGGCTGCGAGCCCTGGGCCTTCACCCGAACTTGGGGGGTGGGGTGGGGAAA
AGGAAGAAACGCGGGCGTATTGGCCCCAATGGGGTCTCGGTGGGGTATCGACAGAGTGCCAGCCCTGGGA
CCGAACCCCGCGTTTATGAACAAACGACCCAACACCGTGCGTTTTATTCTGTCTTTTTATTGCCGTCATA
GCGCGGGTTCCTTCCGGTATTGTCTCCTTCCGTGTTTCAGTTAGCCTCCCCCTAGGGTGGGCGAAGAACT
CCAGCATGAGATCCCCGCGCTGGAGGATCATCCAGCCGGCGTCCCGGAAAACGATTCCGAAGCCCAACCT
TTCATAGAAGGCGGCGGTGGAATCGAAATCTCGTGATGGCAGGTTGGGCGTCGCTTGGTCGGTCATTTCG
AACCCCAGAGTCCCGCTCAGAAGAACTCGTCAAGAAGGCGATAGAAGGCGATGCGCTGCGAATCGGGAGC
GGCGATACCGTAAAGCACGAGGAAGCGGTCAGCCCATTCGCCGCCAAGCTCTTCAGCAATATCACGGGTA
GCCAACGCTATGTCCTGATAGCGGTCCGCCACACCCAGCCGGCCACAGTCGATGAATCCAGAAAAGCGGC
CATTTTCCACCATGATATTCGGCAAGCAGGCATCGCCATGAGTCACGACGAGATCCTCGCCGTCGGGCAT
GCTCGCCTTGAGCCTGGCGAACAGTTCGGCTGGCGCGAGCCCCTGATGCTCTTCGTCCAGATCATCCTGA
TCGACAAGACCGGCTTCCATCCGAGTACGTGCTCGCTCGATGCGATGTTTCGCTTGGTGGTCGAATGGGC
AGGTAGCCGGATCAAGCGTATGCAGCCGCCGCATTGCATCAGCCATGATGGATACTTTCTCGGCAGGAGC
AAGGTGAGATGACAGGAGATCCTGCCCCGGCACTTCGCCCAATAGCAGCCAGTCCCTTCCCGCTTCAGTG
ACAACGTCGAGCACAGCTGCGCAAGGAACGCCCGTCGTGGCCAGCCACGATAGCCGCGCTGCCTCGTCTT
GCAGTTCATTCAGGGCACCGGACAGGTCGGTCTTGACAAAAAGAACCGGGCGCCCCTGCGCTGACAGCCG
GAACACGGCGGCATCAGAGCAGCCGATTGTCTGTTGTGCCCAGTCATAGCCGAATAGCCTCTCCACCCAA
GCGGCCGGAGAACCTGCGTGCAATCCATCTTGTTCAATCATACTCTTCCTTTTTCAATATTATTGAAGCA
TTTATCAGGGTTATTGTCTCATGAGCGGATACATATTTGAATGTATTTAGAAAAATAAACAAATAGGGGT
TCCGCGCACATTTCCCCGAAAAGTGCCACCTGAACGAAGCATCTGTGCTTCATTTTGTAGAACAAAAATG
CAACGCGAGAGCGCTAATTTTTCAAACAAAGAATCTGAGCTGCATTTTTACAGAACAGAAATGCAACGCG
AAAGCGCTATTTTACCAACGAAGAATCTGTGCTTCATTTTTGTAAAACAAAAATGCAACGCGAGAGCGCT
AATTTTTCAAACAAAGAATCTGAGCTGCATTTTTACAGAACAGAAATGCAACGCGAGAGCGCTATTTTAC
CAACAAAGAATCTATACTTCTTTTTTGTTCTACAAAAATGCATCCCGAGAGCGCTATTTTTCTAACAAAG
CATCTTAGATTACTTTTTTTCTCCTTTGTGCGCTCTATAATGCAGTCTCTTGATAACTTTTTGCACTGTA
GGTCCGTTAAGGTTAGAAGAAGGCTACTTTGGTGTCTATTTTCTCTTCCATAAAAAAAGCCTGACTCCAC
TTCCCGCGTTTACTGATTACTAGCGAAGCTGCGGGTGCATTTTTTCAAGATAAAGGCATCCCCGATTATA
TTCTATACCGATGTGGATTGCGCATACTTTGTGAACAGAAAGTGATAGCGTTGATGATTCTTCATTGGTC
AGAAAATTATGAACGGTTTCTTCTATTTTGTCTCTATATACTACGTATAGGAAATGTTTACATTTTCGTA
TTGTTTTCGATTCACTCTATGAATAGTTCTTACTACAATTTTTTTGTCTAAAGAGTAATACTAGAGATAA
ACATAAAAAATGTAGAGGTCGAGTTTAGATGCAAGTTCAAGGAGCGAAAGGTGGATGGGTAGGTTATATA
GGGATATAGCACAGAGATATATAGCAAAGAGATACTTTTGAGCAATGTTTGTGGAAGCGGTATTCGCAAT
ATTTTAGTAGCTCGTTACAGTCCGGTGCGTTTTTGGTTTTTTGAAAGTGCGTCTTCAGAGCGCTTTTGGT
TTTCAAAAGCGCTCTGAAGTTCCTATACTTTCTAGAGAATAGGAACTTCGGAATAGGAACTTCAAAGCGT
TTCCGAAAACGAGCGCTTCCGAAAATGCAACGCGAGCTGCGCACATACAGCTCACTGTTCACGTCGCACC
TATATCTGCGTGTTGCCTGTATATATATATACATGAGAAGAACGGCATAGTGCGTGTTTATGCTTAAATG
CGTACTTATATGCGTCTATTTATGTAGGATGAAAGGTAGTCTAGTACCTCCTGTGATATTATCCCATTCC
ATGCGGGGTATCGTATGCTTCCTTCAGCACTACCCTTTAGCTGTTCTATATGCTGCCACTCCTCAATTGG
ATTAGTCTCATCCTTCAATGCTATCATTTCCTTTGATATTGGATCATACTAAGAAACCATTATTATCATG
ACATTAACCTATAAAAATAGGCGTATCACGAGGCCCTTTCGTCTCGCGCGTTTCGGTGATGACGGTGAAA
ACCTCTGACACATGCAGCTCCCGGAGACGGTCACAGCTTGTCTGTAAGCGGATGCCGGGAGCAGACAAGC
CCGTCAGGGCGCGTCAGCGGGTGTTGGCGGGTGTCGGGGCTGGCTTAACTATGCGGCATCAGAGCAGATT
GTACTGAGAGTGCACCATAGATCAACGACATTACTATATATATAATATAGGAAGCATTTAATAGAACAGC
ATCGTAATATATGTGTACTTTGCAGTTATGACGCCAGATGGCAGTAGTGGAAGATATTCTTTATTGAAAA
ATAGCTTGTCACCTTACGTACAATCTTGATCCGGAGCTTTTCTTTTTTTGCCGATTAAGAATTAATTCGG
TCGAAAAAAGAAAAGGAGAGGGCCAAGAGGGAGGGCATTGGTGACTATTGAGCACGTGAGTATACGTGAT
TAAGCACACAAAGGCAGCTTGGAGTATGTCTGTTATTAATTTCACAGGTAGTTCTGGTCCATTGGTGAAA
GTTTGCGGCTTGCAGAGCACAGAGGCCGCAGAATGTGCTCTAGATTCCGATGCTGACTTGCTGGGTATTA
TATGTGTGCCCAATAGAAAGAGAACAATTGACCCGGTTATTGCAAGGAAAATTTCAAGTCTTGTAAAAGC
ATATAAAAATAGTTCAGGCACTCCGAAATACTTGGTTGGCGTGTTTCGTAATCAACCTAAGGAGGATGTT
TTGGCTCTGGTCAATGATTACGGCATTGATATCGTCCAACTGCATGGAGATGAGTCGTGGCAAGAATACC
AAGAGTTCCTCGGTTTGCCAGTTATTAAAAGACTCGTATTTCCAAAAGACTGCAACATACTACTCAGTGC
AGCTTCACAGAAACCTCATTCGTTTATTCCCTTGTTTGATTCAGAAGCAGGTGGGACAGGTGAACTTTTG
GATTGGAACTCGATTTCTGACTGGGTTGGAAGGCAAGAGAGCCCCGAAAGCTTACATTTTATGTTAGCTG
GTGGACTGACGCCAGAAAATGTTGGTGATGCGCTTAGATTAAATGGCGTTATTGGTGTTGATGTAAGCGG
AGGTGTGGAGACAAATGGTGTAAAAGACTCTAACAAAATAGCAAATTTCGTCAAAAATGCTAAGAAATAG
GTTATTACTGAGTAGTATTTATTTAAGTATTGTTTGTGCACTTGCCGATCTATGCGGTGTGAAATACCGC
ACAGATGCGTAAGGAGAAAATACCGCATCAGGAAATTGTAAGCGTTAATATTTTGTTAAAATTCGCGTTA
AATTTTTGTTAAATCAGCTCATTTTTTAACCAATAGGCCGAAATCGGCAAAATCCCTTATAAATCAAAAG
AATAGACCGAGATAGGGT
[37 nt withheld, positions 9539-9575]
AAAGAACGTGGACTCCAACGTCAAAGG
[49 nt withheld, positions 9603-9651]
T
[91 nt withheld, positions 9653-9743]
G
[124 nt withheld, positions 9745-9868]
CCATTCGCCATTCAGGCTGCGCAACTGTTGGGAAGGGCGAT
